>Addgene plasmid #102249 | LAMP-mCherry-CRY2 | addgene full sequence | sequence record 198851 | Addgene NGS Result
TAGTTATTAATAGTAATCAATTACGGGGTCATTAGTTCATAGCCCATATATGGAGTTCCGCGTTACATAA
CTTACGGTAAATGGCCCGCCTGGCTGACCGCCCAACGACCCCCGCCCATTGACGTCAATAATGACGTATG
TTCCCATAGTAACGCCAATAGGGACTTTCCATTGACGTCAATGGGTGGAGTATTTACGGTAAACTGCCCA
CTTGGCAGTACATCAAGTGTATCATATGCCAAGTACGCCCCCTATTGACGTCAATGACGGTAAATGGCCC
GCCTGGCATTATGCCCAGTACATGACCTTATGGGACTTTCCTACTTGGCAGTACATCTACGTATTAGTCA
TCGCTATTACCATGGTGATGCGGTTTTGGCAGTACATCAATGGGCGTGGATAGCGGTTTGACTCACGGGG
ATTTCCAAGTCTCCACCCCATTGACGTCAATGGGAGTTTGTTTTGGCACCAAAATCAACGGGACTTTCCA
AAATGTCGTAACAACTCCGCCCCATTGACGCAAATGGGCGGTAGGCGTGTACGGTGGGAGGTCTATATAA
GCAGAGCTGGTTTAGTGAACCGTCAGATCCGCTAGCGCTACCGGACTCAGATCTCGAGCCACCATGGCGC
CCCGCAGCGCCCGGCGACCCCTGCTGCTGCTACTGCTGTTGCTGCTGCTCGGCCTCATGCATTGTGCGTC
AGCAGCAATGTTTATGGTGAAAAATGGCAACGGGACCGCGTGCATAATGGCCAACTTCTCTGCTGCCTTC
TCAGTGAACTACGACACCAAGAGTGGCCCTAAGAACATGACCTTTGACCTGCCATCAGATGCCACAGTGG
TGCTCAACCGCAGCTCCTGTGGAAAAGAGAACACTTCTGACCCCAGTCTCGTGATTGCTTTTGGAAGAGG
ACATACACTCACTCTCAATTTCACGAGAAATGCAACACGTTACAGCGTCCAGCTCATGAGTTTTGTTTAT
AACTTGTCAGACACACACCTTTTCCCCAATGCGAGCTCCAAAGAAATCAAGACTGTGGAATCTATAACTG
ACATCAGGGCAGATATAGATAAAAAATACAGATGTGTTAGTGGCACCCAGGTCCACATGAACAACGTGAC
CGTAACGCTCCATGATGCCACCATCCAGGCGTACCTTTCCAACAGCAGCTTCAGCCGGGGAGAGACACGC
TGTGAACAAGACAGGCCTTCCCCAACCACAGCGCCCCCTGCGCCACCCAGCCCCTCGCCCTCACCCGTGC
CCAAGAGCCCCTCTGTGGACAAGTACAACGTGAACGGCACCAACGGGACCTGCCTGCTGGCCAGCATGGG
GCTGCAGCTGAACCTCACCTATGAGAGGAAGGACAACACGACGGTGACAAGGCTTCTCAACATCAACCCC
AACAAGACCTCGGCCAGCGGGAGCTGCGGCGCCCACCTGGTGACTCTGGAGCTGCACAGCGAGGGCACCA
CCGTCCTGCTCTTCCAGTTCGGGATGAATGCAAGTTCTAGCCGGTTTTTCCTACAAGGAATCCAGTTGAA
TACAATTCTTCCTGACGCCAGAGACCCTGCCTTTAAAGCTGCCAACGGCTCCCTGCGAGCGCTGCAGGCC
ACAGTCGGCAATTCCTACAAGTGCAACGCGGAGGAGCACGTCCGTGTCACGAAGGCGTTTTCAGTCAATA
TATTCAAAGTGTGGGTCCAGGCTTTCAAGGTGGAAGGTGGCCAGTTTGGCTCTGTGGAGGAGTGTCTGCT
GGACGAGAACAGCACGCTGATCCCCATCGCTGTGGGTGGTGCCCTGGCGGGGCTGGTCCTCATCGTCCTC
ATCGCCTACCTCGTCGGCAGGAAGAGGAGGCACGCAGGCTACCAGACTATGGATCCACCGGTCGCCACCA
TGGTGAGCAAGGGCGAGGAGGATAACATGGCCATCATCAAGGAGTTCATGCGCTTCAAGGTGCACATGGA
GGGCTCCGTGAACGGCCACGAGTTCGAGATCGAGGGCGAGGGCGAGGGCCGCCCCTACGAGGGCACCCAG
ACCGCCAAGCTGAAGGTGACCAAGGGTGGCCCCCTGCCCTTCGCCTGGGACATCCTGTCCCCTCAGTTCA
TGTACGGCTCCAAGGCCTACGTGAAGCACCCCGCCGACATCCCCGACTACTTGAAGCTGTCCTTCCCCGA
GGGCTTCAAGTGGGAGCGCGTGATGAACTTCGAGGACGGCGGCGTGGTGACCGTGACCCAGGACTCCTCC
CTGCAGGACGGCGAGTTCATCTACAAGGTGAAGCTGCGCGGCACCAACTTCCCCTCCGACGGCCCCGTAA
TGCAGAAGAAGACCATGGGCTGGGAGGCCTCCTCCGAGCGGATGTACCCCGAGGACGGCGCCCTGAAGGG
CGAGATCAAGCAGAGGCTGAAGCTGAAGGACGGCGGCCACTACGACGCTGAGGTCAAGACCACCTACAAG
GCCAAGAAGCCCGTGCAGCTGCCCGGCGCCTACAACGTCAACATCAAGTTGGACATCACCTCCCACAACG
AGGACTACACCATCGTGGAACAGTACGAACGCGCCGAGGGCCGCCACTCCACCGGCGGCATGGACGAGCT
GTACAAGGGCAGTAGCGGAAGCAGTGGTTCTTCAGGATCATCCATGAAGATGGACAAAAAGACTATAGTT
TGGTTTAGAAGAGACCTAAGGATTGAGGATAATCCTGCATTAGCAGCAGCTGCTCACGAAGGATCTGTTT
TTCCTGTCTTCATTTGGTGTCCTGAAGAAGAAGGACAGTTTTATCCTGGAAGAGCTTCAAGATGGTGGAT
GAAACAATCACTTGCTCACTTATCTCAATCCTTGAAGGCTCTTGGATCTGACCTCACTTTAATCAAAACC
CACAACACGATTTCAGCGATCTTGGATTGTATCCGCGTTACCGGTGCTACAAAAGTCGTCTTTAACCACC
TCTATGATCCTGTTTCGTTAGTTCGGGACCATACCGTAAAGGAGAAGCTGGTGGAACGTGGGATCTCTGT
GCAAAGCTACAATGGAGATCTATTGTATGAACCGTGGGAGATATACTGCGAAAAGGGCAAACCTTTTACG
AGTTTCAATTCTTACTGGAAGAAATGCTTAGATATGTCGATTGAATCCGTTATGCTTCCTCCTCCTTGGC
GGTTGATGCCAATAACTGCAGCGGCTGAAGCGATTTGGGCGTGTTCGATTGAAGAACTAGGGCTGGAGAA
TGAGGCCGAGAAACCGAGCAATGCGTTGTTAACTAGAGCTTGGTCTCCAGGATGGAGCAATGCTGATAAG
TTACTAAATGAGTTCATCGAGAAGCAGTTGATAGATTATGCAAAGAACAGCAAGAAAGTTGTTGGGAATT
CTACTTCACTACTTTCTCCGTATCTCCATTTCGGGGAAATAAGCGTCAGACACGTTTTCCAGTGTGCCCG
GATGAAACAAATTATATGGGCAAGAGATAAGAACAGTGAAGGAGAAGAAAGTGCAGATCTTTTTCTTAGG
GGAATCGGTTTAAGAGAGTATTCTCGGTATATATGTTTCAACTTCCCGTTTACTCACGAGCAATCGTTGT
TGAGTCATCTTCGGTTTTTCCCTTGGGATGCTGATGTTGATAAGTTCAAGGCCTGGAGACAAGGCAGGAC
CGGTTATCCGTTGGTGGATGCCGGAATGAGAGAGCTTTGGGCTACCGGATGGATGCATAACAGAATAAGA
GTGATTGTTTCAAGCTTTGCTGTGAAGTTTCTTCTCCTTCCATGGAAATGGGGAATGAAGTATTTCTGGG
ATACACTTTTGGATGCTGATTTGGAATGTGACATCCTTGGCTGGCAGTATATCTCTGGGAGTATCCCCGA
TGGCCACGAGCTTGATCGCTTGGACAATCCCGCGTTACAAGGCGCCAAATATGACCCAGAAGGTGAGTAC
ATAAGGCAATGGCTTCCCGAGCTTGCGAGATTGCCAACTGAATGGATCCATCATCCATGGGACGCTCCTT
TAACCGTACTCAAAGCTTCTGGTGTGGAACTCGGAACAAACTATGCGAAACCCATTGTAGACATCGACAC
AGCTCGTGAGCTACTAGCTAAAGCTATTTCAAGAACCCGTGAAGCACAGATCATGATCGGAGCAGCATAA
CAATTGTTGTTGTTAACTTGTTTATTGCAGCTTATAATGGTTACAAATAAAGCAATAGCATCACAAATTT
CACAAATAAAGCATTTTTTTCACTGCATTCTAGTTGTGGTTTGTCCAAACTCATCAATGTATCTTAAGGC
GTAAATTGTAAGCGTTAATATTTTGTTAAAATTCGCGTTAAATTTTTGTTAAATCAGCTCATTTTTTAAC
CAATAGGCCGAAATCGGCAAAATCCCTTATAAATCAAAAGAATAGACCGAGATAGGGT
[37 nt withheld, positions 4399-4435]
AAAGAACGTGGACTCCAACGTCAAAGG
[49 nt withheld, positions 4463-4511]
T
[91 nt withheld, positions 4513-4603]
G
[124 nt withheld, positions 4605-4728]
CAGGTGGCACTTTTCGGGGAAATGTGCGCGGAACCCCTATTTGTTTATTTTTCTAAATACATTCAAATAT
GTATCCGCTCATGAGACAATAACCCTGATAAATGCTTCAATAATATTGAAAAAGGAAGAGTCCTGAGGCG
GAAAGAACCAGCTGTGGAATGTGTGTCAGTTAGGGTGTGGAAAGTCCCCAGGCTCCCCAGCAGGCAGAAG
TATGCAAAGCATGCATCTCAATTAGTCAGCAACCAGGTGTGGAAAGTCCCCAGGCTCCCCAGCAGGCAGA
AGTATGCAAAGCATGCATCTCAATTAGTCAGCAACCATAGTCCCGCCCCTAACTCCGCCCATCCCGCCCC
TAACTCCGCCCAGTTCCGCCCATTCTCCGCCCCATGGCTGACTAATTTTTTTTATTTATGCAGAGGCCGA
GGCCGCCTCGGCCTCTGAGCTATTCCAGAAGTAGTGAGGAGGCTTTTTTGGAGGCCTAGGCTTTTGCAAA
GATCGATCAAGAGACAGGATGAGGATCGTTTCGCATGATTGAACAAGATGGATTGCACGCAGGTTCTCCG
GCCGCTTGGGTGGAGAGGCTATTCGGCTATGACTGGGCACAACAGACAATCGGCTGCTCTGATGCCGCCG
TGTTCCGGCTGTCAGCGCAGGGGCGCCCGGTTCTTTTTGTCAAGACCGACCTGTCCGGTGCCCTGAATGA
ACTGCAAGACGAGGCAGCGCGGCTATCGTGGCTGGCCACGACGGGCGTTCCTTGCGCAGCTGTGCTCGAC
GTTGTCACTGAAGCGGGAAGGGACTGGCTGCTATTGGGCGAAGTGCCGGGGCAGGATCTCCTGTCATCTC
ACCTTGCTCCTGCCGAGAAAGTATCCATCATGGCTGATGCAATGCGGCGGCTGCATACGCTTGATCCGGC
TACCTGCCCATTCGACCACCAAGCGAAACATCGCATCGAGCGAGCACGTACTCGGATGGAAGCCGGTCTT
GTCGATCAGGATGATCTGGACGAAGAGCATCAGGGGCTCGCGCCAGCCGAACTGTTCGCCAGGCTCAAGG
CGAGCATGCCCGACGGCGAGGATCTCGTCGTGACCCATGGCGATGCCTGCTTGCCGAATATCATGGTGGA
AAATGGCCGCTTTTCTGGATTCATCGACTGTGGCCGGCTGGGTGTGGCGGACCGCTATCAGGACATAGCG
TTGGCTACCCGTGATATTGCTGAAGAGCTTGGCGGCGAATGGGCTGACCGCTTCCTCGTGCTTTACGGTA
TCGCCGCTCCCGATTCGCAGCGCATCGCCTTCTATCGCCTTCTTGACGAGTTCTTCTGAGCGGGACTCTG
GGGTTCGAAATGACCGACCAAGCGACGCCCAACCTGCCATCACGAGATTTCGATTCCACCGCCGCCTTCT
ATGAAAGGTTGGGCTTCGGAATCGTTTTCCGGGACGCCGGCTGGATGATCCTCCAGCGCGGGGATCTCAT
GCTGGAGTTCTTCGCCCACCCTAGGGGGAGGCTAACTGAAACACGGAAGGAGACAATACCGGAAGGAACC
CGCGCTATGACGGCAATAAAAAGACAGAATAAAACGCACGGTGTTGGGTCGTTTGTTCATAAACGCGGGG
TTCGGTCCCAGGGCTGGCACTCTGTCGATACCCCACCGAGACCCCATTGGGGCCAATACGCCCGCGTTTC
TTCCTTTTCCCCACCCCACCCCCCAAGTTCGGGTGAAGGCCCAGGGCTCGCAGCCAACGTCGGGGCGGCA
GGCCCTGCCATAGCCTCAGGTTACTCATATATACTTTAGATTGATTTAAAACTTCATTTTTAATTTAAAA
GGATCTAGGTGAAGATCCTTTTTGATAATCTCATGACCAAAATCCCTTAACGTGAGTTTTCGTTCCACTG
AGCGTCAGACCCCGTAGAAAAGATCAAAGGATCTTCTTGAGATCCTTTTTTTCTGCGCGTAATCTGCTGC
TTGCAAACAAAAAAACCACCGCTACCAGCGGTGGTTTGTTTGCCGGATCAAGAGCTACCAACTCTTTTTC
CGAAGGTAACTGGCTTCAGCAGAGCGCAGATACCAAATACTGTTCTTCTAGTGTAGCCGTAGTTAGGCCA
CCACTTCAAGAACTCTGTAGCACCGCCTACATACCTCGCTCTGCTAATCCTGTTACCAGTGGCTGCTGCC
AGTGGCGATAAGTCGTGTCTTACCGGGTTGGACTCAAGACGATAGTTACCGGATAAGGCGCAGCGGTCGG
GCTGAACGGGGGGTTCGTGCACACAGCCCAGCTTGGAGCGAACGACCTACACCGAACTGAGATACCTACA
GCGTGAGCTATGAGAAAGCGCCACGCTTCCCGAAGGGAGAAAGGCGGACAGGTATCCGGTAAGCGGCAGG
GTCGGAACAGGAGAGCGCACGAGGGAGCTTCCAGGGGGAAACGCCTGGTATCTTTATAGTCCTGTCGGGT
TTCGCCACCTCTGACTTGAGCGTCGATTTTTGTGATGCTCGTCAGGGGGGCGGAGCCTATGGAAAAACGC
CAGCAACGCGGCCTTTTTACGGTTCCTGGCCTTTTGCTGGCCTTTTGCTCACATGTTCTTTCCTGCGTTA
TCCCCTGATTCTGTGGATAACCGTATTACCGCCATGCAT
Features (pLannotate 1.2.2; 15 found; start..end, strand, type, name):
     61..364     +  enhancer       CMV enhancer: human cytomegalovirus immediate early enhancer
    365..568     +  promoter       CMV promoter: human cytomegalovirus (CMV) immediate early promoter
    591..619     +  misc_feature   MCS (fragment): multiple cloning site
    634..1870    +  CDS            LAMP1 (fragment): human lysosome-associated membrane glycoprotein 1
   1890..2597    +  CDS            mCherry: mCherry is a basic (constitutively fluorescent) red fluorescent protein published in 2004, derived from Discosoma sp.. It is reported to be a very rapidly-maturing monomer with low acid sensitivity.
   2634..4127    +  CDS            CRY2PHR: N-terminal photolyase homology region of Arabidopsis thaliana cryptochrome 2 binds to CIB1 upon exposure to blue light (Kennedy et al., 2010)
   4145..4266    +  polyA_signal   SV40 poly(A) signal: SV40 polyadenylation signal
   4300..4728    -  rep_origin     f1 ori (sequence partly withheld): f1 bacteriophage origin of replication; arrow indicates direction of (+) strand synthesis
   4755..4859    +  promoter       AmpR promoter: bla
   4861..5218    +  promoter       SV40 promoter: SV40 enhancer and early promoter
   5253..6047    +  CDS            NeoR/KanR: aminoglycoside phosphotransferase from Tn5; aph(3')-II (or nptII); confers resistance to neomycin, kanamycin, and G418 (Geneticin®)
   6068..6220    +  CDS            ble (fragment): BLE_KLEPN - Experimental evidence at protein level: Swiss-Prot protein existence level 1. Binding protein with a strong affinity to the bleomycin family of antibiotics. Binds to CL990; an antimitotic-antibiotic compound. From Klebsiella pneumoniae.
   6279..6326    +  polyA_signal   HSV TK poly(A) signal: herpes simplex virus thymidine kinase polyadenylation signal (Cole and Stacy, 1985)
   6417..6433    -  polyA_signal   bGH poly(A) signal (fragment): bovine growth hormone polyadenylation signal
   6655..7243    +  rep_origin     ori: high-copy-number ColE1/pMB1/pBR322/pUC origin of replication
