[The description below was written by a language model from this plasmid's Addgene catalogue record and pLannotate feature annotations shown in this document.]
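Description:
LAMP-mCherry-CRY2 is a mammalian expression plasmid of about 7.4 kb built on the pEGFP-N1 backbone, with the insert introduced by Gibson cloning. It replicates in E. coli from a high-copy ColE1/pUC-type origin and also carries an f1 phage origin. Selection relies on a single NeoR/KanR (aminoglycoside phosphotransferase) gene placed behind both a bacterial promoter and the SV40 enhancer/early promoter. This arrangement gives kanamycin resistance in bacteria and, in principle, G418 resistance in transfected mammalian cells, with the HSV TK polyadenylation signal terminating the marker transcript. Short annotated fragments of a ble gene and a bGH poly(A) signal appear to be backbone remnants rather than functional elements.

The payload is a single open reading frame driven by the CMV immediate-early enhancer and promoter and terminated by the SV40 poly(A) signal. It encodes human LAMP1 (residues 1–415, per the record) at the N-terminus, followed by the monomeric red fluorescent protein mCherry and then CRY2PHR, the N-terminal photolyase homology region of Arabidopsis thaliana cryptochrome 2. LAMP1 is a lysosome-associated membrane glycoprotein, so it serves as the anchor that targets the fusion to lysosomal membranes, while mCherry allows the labelled organelles to be imaged. CRY2PHR binds its partner CIB1 upon blue-light exposure, making the fusion one half of a light-inducible dimerisation pair. Consistent with the associated work on optogenetic control of molecular motors and organelle distributions, the construct is presumably co-expressed with a CIB1-fused partner, which the record does not specify, so that illumination recruits that partner to lysosomes and alters their positioning in living cells.
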