Addgene plasmid #102249: LAMP-mCherry-CRY2
Purpose: Expresses fusion of CRY2PHR with mCherry and LAMP1 (1-415)
Depositing lab: Bianxiao Cui. Depositing organization: Stanford University. Publication: Optogenetic control of molecular motors and organelle distributions in cells. Duan L, Che D, Zhang K, Ong Q, Guo S, Cui B. Chem Biol. 2015 May 21;22(5):671-82. doi: 10.1016/j.chembiol.2015.04.014. Epub 2015 May 9. PubMed 25963241.
Backbone
  Vector backbone: pEGFP-N1
  Backbone size w/o insert (bp): 4000
  Total vector size (bp): 7400
  Vector type: Mammalian Expression
Growth in bacteria
  Bacterial resistance: Kanamycin, 50 μg/mL
  Growth temperature: 37°C
  Growth strain: DH5alpha
  Copy number: Unknown
Gene/Insert
  Gene/Insert name: LAMP-mCherry-CRY2 (alt names: LAMP1; CRY2)
  Species: H. sapiens (human), A. thaliana (mustard weed)
  Insert size (bp): 3500
  Entrez Gene: LAMP1 (a.k.a. CD107a, LAMPA, LGP120); CRY2 (a.k.a. AT1G04400, AT-PHH1, ATCRY2, CRYPTOCHROME 2 APOPROTEIN, F19P19.14, F19P19_14, FHA, PHH1, cryptochrome 2)
  Promoter: CMV
  Cloning method: Gibson Cloning
  Sequencing primers: 5′ CMV forward
Terms and licenses: Academic/Nonprofit Terms; Industry Terms: Not Available to Industry
How to cite: LAMP-mCherry-CRY2 was a gift from Bianxiao Cui (Addgene plasmid # 102249 ; http://n2t.net/addgene:102249 ; RRID:Addgene_102249)
